>Addgene plasmid #130844 | MLKP1del4ec | depositor full sequence | sequence record 250383 | Full Sequence
CTTTCCTGCGTTATCCCCTGATTCTGTGGATAACCGTATTACCGCCTTTGAGTGAGCTGATACCGCTCGC
CGCAGCCGAACGACCGAGCGCAGCGAGTCAGTGAGCGAGGAAGCGGAAGAGCGCCCAATACGCAAACCGC
CTCTCCCCGCGCGTTGGCCGATTCATTAATGCAGCTGGCACGACAGGTTTCCCGACTGGAAAGCGGGCAG
TGAGCGCAACGCAATTAATACGCGTACCGCTAGCCAGGAAGAGTTTGTAGAAACGCAAAAAGGCCATCCG
TCAGGATGGCCTTCTGCTTAGTTTGATGCCTGGCAGTTTATGGCGGGCGTCCTGCCCGCCACCCTCCGGG
CCGTTGCTTCACAACGTTCAAATCCGCTCCCGGCGGATTTGTCCTACTCAGGAGAGCGTTCACCGACAAA
CAACAGATAAAACGAAAGGCCCAGTCTTCCGACTGAGCCTTTCGTTTTATTTGATGCCTGGCAGTTCCCT
ACTCTCGCGTTAACGCTAGCATGGATGTTTTCCCAGTCACGACGTTGTAAAACGACGGCCAGTCTTAAGC
TCGGGCCCCAAATAATGATTTTATTTTGACTGATAGTGACCTGTTCGTTGCAACAAATTGATGAGCAATG
CTTTTTTATAATGCCAACTTTGTACAAAAAAGCAGGCTTCATGGTCTCCAAGGGGGAGGAGCTGTTCACC
GGCGTGGTCCCGATCCTGGTGGAGCTGGACGGGGATGTTAACGGCCACAAGTTCTCAGTGTCCGGCGAGG
GGGAGGGCGACGCCACCTACGGGAAGCTCACGCTGAAGTTCATTTGCACGACCGGCAAGCTGCCGGTGCC
CTGGCCAACCCTGGTCACAACTCTGACGTACGGCGTCCAGTGCTTCTCCCGCTACCCGGACCACATGAAG
CAGCATGATTTCTTCAAGTCCGCTATGCCAGAGGGCTACGTGCAGGAGCGCACGATCTTCTTCAAGGACG
ATGGCAACTACAAGACCAGGGCCGAGGTCAAGTTCGAGGGGGACACGCTCGTTAACCGGATCGAGCTGAA
GGGCATTGACTTCAAGGAGGATGGGAATATCCTCGGCCACAAGCTGGAGTACAACTACAATTCGCATAAC
GTCTACATCATGGCGGACAAGCAGAAGAACGGGATTAAGGTTAATTTCAAGATCCGGCACAATATTGAGG
ACGGCAGCGTGCAGCTCGCTGATCATTACCAGCAGAACACACCGATCGGGGACGGCCCTGTCCTCCTGCC
CGATAATCACTACCTCTCTACTCAGTCAGCGCTGTCCAAGGACCCGAACGAGAAGCGCGATCATATGGTC
CTCCTGGAGTTCGTTACAGCCGCGGGGATCACTCTCGGCATGGACGAGCTGTACAAGGGGGCTGGCGATT
ACAAGGACGATGACGATAAGGCCTACCCCTACGACGTGCCAGATTACGCCGGGGCTGGCATGAGGGCGGG
CGACGCGTTCAGCAACTACCGCTGCAGGACCATGTCGATGAATTACGACGGCGATAGGAGCGAGGATCGG
CAGTCGGAGGAGGTGCAGTCTGCCTACAAGCGGGACAGCGATGTCGGCGAGGAGATGATCATTTCCAGCG
AGGAGCAGAACGACGAGAATGAGTGGAGCTGGGTCAACCAGGACCGGAATGGCGATCCCTTCGCGGAGTC
GGTTTCGTCTCTCCACACCACGCAGCAGATCCTGGAGAATGAGATTCGCAAGCTGTCGGAGCTGGGGAAG
GAGCTGGAGGCGGAGGAGAGCACCTCGGGCAACAAGGACCAGGATGTTATCCTCCTGCCATACTCTGAGG
CCGACGTGCTGGAGCTGTCAGAGAAGATGGAGCACCTGGAGCAGAAGGTCAAGGAGGCGTCGAACACCAT
TCGCGAGAAGGACCTCATGCTGTCTAAGCTGCAGATCCTCATTGGCACGGCGGATCGGGCTGCCCTGGAG
GAGGAGCTGGAGGAGGCCGCTGCTTCCATCGACCAGCTGGAGACGGAGCTGGAGCGCCACCTCCAGGAGA
AGCTGGAGGCGGAGATTCAGTGCCTCCTGATGCTCAAGGCTTCCCAGAACTGGCAGGTTCGCGCGGAGGA
CAGGGTGGCCCTGGAGGAGCATAGGGCTCTGTCTGCCGGCGATAAGACACGGATGCTCCTGAAGCTGCGC
GAGACTGAGAGCAAGATCGTCATGCTCAAGGAGCAGGTGGACAAGCTGGAGGTCAGGGAGAAGGAGCTGA
ACCGGACAACTGAGGTGCTGAAGATGCAGTCACGGACATTCCGCGCGTCCCTGTTCGGCCTCGTTCAGCT
CGTGATGCTCTGCCTGTCCCTCAAGGTTTTCTTCGCGCGCGTGAGCGCTCCTTTCGACGAGTGAGACCCA
GCTTTCTTGTACAAAGTTGGCATTATAAGAAAGCATTGCTTATCAATTTGTTGCAACGAACAGGTCACTA
TCAGTCAAAATAAAATCATTATTTGCCATCCAGCTGATATCCCCTATAGTGAGTCGTATTACATGGTCAT
AGCTGTTTCCTGGCAGCTCTGGCCCGTGTCTCAAAATCTCTGATGTTACATTGCACAAGATAAAAATATA
TCATCATGAACAATAAAACTGTCTGCTTACATAAACAGTAATACAAGGGGTGTTATGAGCCATATTCAAC
GGGAAACGTCGAGGCCGCGATTAAATTCCAACATGGATGCTGATTTATATGGGTATAAATGGGCTCGCGA
TAATGTCGGGCAATCAGGTGCGACAATCTATCGCTTGTATGGGAAGCCCGATGCGCCAGAGTTGTTTCTG
AAACATGGCAAAGGTAGCGTTGCCAATGATGTTACAGATGAGATGGTCAGACTAAACTGGCTGACGGAAT
TTATGCCTCTTCCGACCATCAAGCATTTTATCCGTACTCCTGATGATGCATGGTTACTCACCACTGCGAT
CCCCGGAAAAACAGCATTCCAGGTATTAGAAGAATATCCTGATTCAGGTGAAAATATTGTTGATGCGCTG
GCAGTGTTCCTGCGCCGGTTGCATTCGATTCCTGTTTGTAATTGTCCTTTTAACAGCGATCGCGTATTTC
GTCTCGCTCAGGCGCAATCACGAATGAATAACGGTTTGGTTGATGCGAGTGATTTTGATGACGAGCGTAA
TGGCTGGCCTGTTGAACAAGTCTGGAAAGAAATGCATAAACTTTTGCCATTCTCACCGGATTCAGTCGTC
ACTCATGGTGATTTCTCACTTGATAACCTTATTTTTGACGAGGGGAAATTAATAGGTTGTATTGATGTTG
GACGAGTCGGAATCGCAGACCGATACCAGGATCTTGCCATCCTATGGAACTGCCTCGGTGAGTTTTCTCC
TTCATTACAGAAACGGCTTTTTCAAAAATATGGTATTGATAATCCTGATATGAATAAATTGCAGTTTCAT
TTGATGCTCGATGAGTTTTTCTAATCAGAATTGGTTAATTGGTTGTAACACTGGCAGAGCATTACGCTGA
CTTGACGGGACGGCGCAAGCTCATGACCAAAATCCCTTAACGTGAGTTACGCGTCGTTCCACTGAGCGTC
AGACCCCGTAGAAAAGATCAAAGGATCTTCTTGAGATCCTTTTTTTCTGCGCGTAATCTGCTGCTTGCAA
ACAAAAAAACCACCGCTACCAGCGGTGGTTTGTTTGCCGGATCAAGAGCTACCAACTCTTTTTCCGAAGG
TAACTGGCTTCAGCAGAGCGCAGATACCAAATACTGTTCTTCTAGTGTAGCCGTAGTTAGGCCACCACTT
CAAGAACTCTGTAGCACCGCCTACATACCTCGCTCTGCTAATCCTGTTACCAGTGGCTGCTGCCAGTGGC
GATAAGTCGTGTCTTACCGGGTTGGACTCAAGACGATAGTTACCGGATAAGGCGCAGCGGTCGGGCTGAA
CGGGGGGTTCGTGCACACAGCCCAGCTTGGAGCGAACGACCTACACCGAACTGAGATACCTACAGCGTGA
GCTATGAGAAAGCGCCACGCTTCCCGAAGGGAGAAAGGCGGACAGGTATCCGGTAAGCGGCAGGGTCGGA
ACAGGAGAGCGCACGAGGGAGCTTCCAGGGGGAAACGCCTGGTATCTTTATAGTCCTGTCGGGTTTCGCC
ACCTCTGACTTGAGCGTCGATTTTTGTGATGCTCGTCAGGGGGGCGGAGCCTATGGAAAAACGCCAGCAA
CGCGGCCTTTTTACGGTTCCTGGCCTTTTGCTGGCCTTTTGCTCACATGTT
Features (pLannotate 1.2.2; 10 found; start..end, strand, type, name):
    121..213     +  CDS            lacI (fragment): lac repressor; lacI; The lac repressor binds to the lac operator to inhibit transcription in E. coli. This inhibition can be relieved by adding lactose or isopropyl-β-D-thiogalactopyranoside (IPTG).
    268..295     -  terminator     rrnB T2 terminator: transcription terminator T2 from the E. coli rrnB gene
    427..470     +  terminator     rrnB T1 terminator: Escherichia coli rrnB; transcription terminator T1 from the E. coli rrnB gene
    517..553     -  CDS            lacZα (fragment): LacZα fragment of β-galactosidase; lacZ fragment
    569..668     +  protein_bind   attL1: mutant version of attL; recombination site for the Gateway® LR reaction LR Clonase™
    671..1387    +  CDS            EGFP: EGFP is a basic (constitutively fluorescent) green fluorescent protein published in 1996, derived from Aequorea victoria. It is reported to be a rapidly-maturing weak dimer with moderate acid sensitivity.
   2376..2475    -  protein_bind   attL2: mutant version of attL; recombination site for the Gateway® LR reaction LR Clonase™
   2493..2511    -  promoter       T7 promoter: promoter for bacteriophage T7 RNA polymerase
   2645..3454    +  CDS            KanR: aminoglycoside phosphotransferase; aph(3')-Ia; confers resistance to kanamycin in bacteria or G418 (Geneticin®) in eukaryotes
   3601..4189    +  rep_origin     ori: high-copy-number ColE1/pMB1/pBR322/pUC origin of replication
