>Addgene plasmid #130844 | MLKP1del4ec | addgene full sequence | sequence record 255537 | Addgene NGS Result
GTAAAACGACGGCCAGTCTTAAGCTCGGGCCCCAAATAATGATTTTATTTTGACTGATAGTGACCTGTTC
GTTGCAACAAATTGATGAGCAATGCTTTTTTATAATGCCAACTTTGTACAAAAAAGCAGGCTTAATGGTC
TCCAAGGGGGAGGAGCTGTTCACCGGCGTGGTCCCGATCCTGGTGGAGCTGGACGGGGATGTTAACGGCC
ACAAGTTCTCAGTGTCCGGCGAGGGGGAGGGCGACGCCACCTACGGGAAGCTCACGCTGAAGTTCATTTG
CACGACCGGCAAGCTGCCGGTGCCCTGGCCAACCCTGGTCACAACTCTGACGTACGGCGTCCAGTGCTTC
TCCCGCTACCCGGACCACATGAAGCAGCATGATTTCTTCAAGTCCGCTATGCCAGAGGGCTACGTGCAGG
AGCGCACGATCTTCTTCAAGGACGATGGCAACTACAAGACCAGGGCCGAGGTCAAGTTCGAGGGGGACAC
GCTCGTTAACCGGATCGAGCTGAAGGGCATTGACTTCAAGGAGGATGGGAATATCCTCGGCCACAAGCTG
GAGTACAACTACAATTCGCATAACGTCTACATCATGGCGGACAAGCAGAAGAACGGGATTAAGGTTAATT
TCAAGATCCGGCACAATATTGAGGACGGCAGCGTGCAGCTCGCTGATCATTACCAGCAGAACACACCGAT
CGGGGACGGCCCTGTCCTCCTGCCCGATAATCACTACCTCTCTACTCAGTCAGCGCTGTCCAAGGACCCG
AACGAGAAGCGCGATCATATGGTCCTCCTGGAGTTCGTTACAGCCGCGGGGATCACTCTCGGCATGGACG
AGCTGTACAAGGGGGCTGGCGATTACAAGGACGATGACGATAAGGCCTACCCCTACGACGTGCCAGATTA
CGCCGGGGCTGGCATGAGGGCGGGCGACGCGTTCAGCAACTACCGCTGCAGGACCATGTCGATGAATTAC
GACGGCGATAGGAGCGAGGATCGGCAGTCGGAGGAGGTGCAGTCTGCCTACAAGCGGGACAGCGATGTCG
GCGAGGAGATGATCATTTCCAGCGAGGAGCAGAACGACGAGAATGAGTGGAGCTGGGTCAACCAGGACCG
GAATGGCGATCCCTTCGCGGAGTCGGTTTCGTCTCTCCACACCACGCAGCAGATCCTGGAGAATGAGATT
CGCAAGCTGTCGGAGCTGGGGAAGGAGCTGGAGGCGGAGGAGAGCACCTCGGGCAACAAGGACCAGGATG
TTATCCTCCTGCCATACTCTGAGGCCGACGTGCTGGAGCTGTCAGAGAAGATGGAGCACCTGGAGCAGAA
GGTCAAGGAGGCGTCGAACACCATTCGCGAGAAGGACCTCATGCTGTCTAAGCTGCAGATCCTCATTGGC
ACGGCGGATCGGGCTGCCCTGGAGGAGGAGCTGGAGGAGGCCGCTGCTTCCATCGACCAGCTGGAGACGG
AGCTGGAGCGCCACCTCCAGGAGAAGCTGGAGGCGGAGATTCAGTGCCTCCTGATGCTCAAGGCTTCCCA
GAACTGGCAGGTTCGCGCGGAGGACAGGGTGGCCCTGGAGGAGCATAGGGCTCTGTCTGCCGGCGATAAG
ACACGGATGCTCCTGAAGCTGCGCGAGACTGAGAGCAAGATCGTCATGCTCAAGGAGCAGGTGGACAAGC
TGGAGGTCAGGGAGAAGGAGCTGAACCGGACAACTGAGGTGCTGAAGATGCAGTCACGGACATTCCGCGC
GTCCCTGTTCGGCCTCGTTCAGCTCGTGATGCTCTGCCTGTCCCTCAAGGTTTTCTTCGCGCGCGTGAGC
GCTCCTTTCGACGAGTGAAACCCAGCTTTCTTGTACAAAGTTGGCATTATAAGAAAGCATTGCTTATCAA
TTTGTTGCAACGAACAGGTCACTATCAGTCAAAATAAAATCATTATTTGCCATCCAGCTGATATCCCCTA
TAGTGAGTCGTATTACATGGTCATAGCTGTTTCCTGGCAGCTCTGGCCCGTGTCTCAAAATCTCTGATGT
TACATTGCACAAGATAAAAATATATCATCATGAACAATAAAACTGTCTGCTTACATAAACAGTAATACAA
GGGGTGTTATGAGCCATATTCAACGGGAAACGTCGAGGCCGCGATTAAATTCCAACATGGATGCTGATTT
ATATGGGTATAAATGGGCTCGCGATAATGTCGGGCAATCAGGTGCGACAATCTATCGCTTGTATGGGAAG
CCCGATGCGCCAGAGTTGTTTCTGAAACATGGCAAAGGTAGCGTTGCCAATGATGTTACAGATGAGATGG
TCAGACTAAACTGGCTGACGGAATTTATGCCTCTTCCGACCATCAAGCATTTTATCCGTACTCCTGATGA
TGCATGGTTACTCACCACTGCGATCCCCGGAAAAACAGCATTCCAGGTATTAGAAGAATATCCTGATTCA
GGTGAAAATATTGTTGATGCGCTGGCAGTGTTCCTGCGCCGGTTGCATTCGATTCCTGTTTGTAATTGTC
CTTTTAACAGCGATCGCGTATTTCGTCTCGCTCAGGCGCAATCACGAATGAATAACGGTTTGGTTGATGC
GAGTGATTTTGATGACGAGCGTAATGGCTGGCCTGTTGAACAAGTCTGGAAAGAAATGCATAAACTTTTG
CCATTCTCACCGGATTCAGTCGTCACTCATGGTGATTTCTCACTTGATAACCTTATTTTTGACGAGGGGA
AATTAATAGGTTGTATTGATGTTGGACGAGTCGGAATCGCAGACCGATACCAGGATCTTGCCATCCTATG
GAACTGCCTCGGTGAGTTTTCTCCTTCATTACAGAAACGGCTTTTTCAAAAATATGGTATTGATAATCCT
GATATGAATAAATTGCAGTTTCATTTGATGCTCGATGAGTTTTTCTAATCAGAATTGGTTAATTGGTTGT
AACACTGGCAGAGCATTACGCTGACTTGACGGGACGGCGCAAGCTCATGACCAAAATCCCTTAACGTGAG
TTACGCGTCGTTCCACTGAGCGTCAGACCCCGTAGAAAAGATCAAAGGATCTTCTTGAGATCCTTTTTTT
CTGCGCGTAATCTGCTGCTTGCAAACAAAAAAACCACCGCTACCAGCGGTGGTTTGTTTGCCGGATCAAG
AGCTACCAACTCTTTTTCCGAAGGTAACTGGCTTCAGCAGAGCGCAGATACCAAATACTGTTCTTCTAGT
GTAGCCGTAGTTAGGCCACCACTTCAAGAACTCTGTAGCACCGCCTACATACCTCGCTCTGCTAATCCTG
TTACCAGTGGCTGCTGCCAGTGGCGATAAGTCGTGTCTTACCGGGTTGGACTCAAGACGATAGTTACCGG
ATAAGGCGCAGCGGTCGGGCTGAACGGGGGGTTCGTGCACACAGCCCAGCTTGGAGCGAACGACCTACAC
CGAACTGAGATACCTACAGCGTGAGCTATGAGAAAGCGCCACGCTTCCCGAAGGGAGAAAGGCGGACAGG
TATCCGGTAAGCGGCAGGGTCGGAACAGGAGAGCGCACGAGGGAGCTTCCAGGGGGAAACGCCTGGTATC
TTTATAGTCCTGTCGGGTTTCGCCACCTCTGACTTGAGCGTCGATTTTTGTGATGCTCGTCAGGGGGGCG
GAGCCTATGGAAAAACGCCAGCAACGCGGCCTTTTTACGGTTCCTGGCCTTTTGCTGGCCTTTTGCTCAC
ATGTTCTTTCCTGCGTTATCCCCTGATTCTGTGGATAACCGTATTACCGCCTTTGAGTGAGCTGATACCG
CTCGCCGCAGCCGAACGACCGAGCGCAGCGAGTCAGTGAGCGAGGAAGCGGAAGAGCGCCCAATACGCAA
ACCGCCTCTCCCCGCGCGTTGGCCGATTCATTAATGCAGCTGGCACGACAGGTTTCCCGACTGGAAAGCG
GGCAGTGAGCGCAACGCAATTAATACGCGTACCGCTAGCCAGGAAGAGTTTGTAGAAACGCAAAAAGGCC
ATCCGTCAGGATGGCCTTCTGCTTAGTTTGATGCCTGGCAGTTTATGGCGGGCGTCCTGCCCGCCACCCT
CCGGGCCGTTGCTTCACAACGTTCAAATCCGCTCCCGGCGGATTTGTCCTACTCAGGAGAGCGTTCACCG
ACAAACAACAGATAAAACGAAAGGCCCAGTCTTCCGACTGAGCCTTTCGTTTTATTTGATGCCTGGCAGT
TCCCTACTCTCGCGTTAACGCTAGCATGGATGTTTTCCCAGTCACGACGTT
Features (pLannotate 1.2.2; 10 found; start..end, strand, type, name):
     33..132     +  protein_bind   attL1: mutant version of attL; recombination site for the Gateway® LR reaction LR Clonase™
    135..851     +  CDS            EGFP: EGFP is a basic (constitutively fluorescent) green fluorescent protein published in 1996, derived from Aequorea victoria. It is reported to be a rapidly-maturing weak dimer with moderate acid sensitivity.
   1840..1939    -  protein_bind   attL2: mutant version of attL; recombination site for the Gateway® LR reaction LR Clonase™
   1957..1975    -  promoter       T7 promoter: promoter for bacteriophage T7 RNA polymerase
   2109..2918    +  CDS            KanR: aminoglycoside phosphotransferase; aph(3')-Ia; confers resistance to kanamycin in bacteria or G418 (Geneticin®) in eukaryotes
   3065..3653    +  rep_origin     ori: high-copy-number ColE1/pMB1/pBR322/pUC origin of replication
   3836..3928    +  CDS            lacI (fragment): lac repressor; lacI; The lac repressor binds to the lac operator to inhibit transcription in E. coli. This inhibition can be relieved by adding lactose or isopropyl-β-D-thiogalactopyranoside (IPTG).
   3983..4010    -  terminator     rrnB T2 terminator: transcription terminator T2 from the E. coli rrnB gene
   4142..4185    +  terminator     rrnB T1 terminator: Escherichia coli rrnB; transcription terminator T1 from the E. coli rrnB gene
   4232..17      -  CDS            lacZα (fragment) (across the origin): LacZα fragment of β-galactosidase; lacZ fragment
