[The description below was written by a language model from this plasmid's Addgene catalogue record and pLannotate feature annotations shown in this document.]
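Description:
MLKP1del4ec is a Gateway entry clone built on the pDONR221 backbone, a small (about 4.3 kb) bacterial plasmid meant as a shuttle intermediate rather than an expression vector in its own right. It is propagated in E. coli from a high-copy ColE1/pUC-type origin and selected with kanamycin through an aminoglycoside phosphotransferase gene. Typical pDONR backbone elements are present: rrnB T1 and T2 terminators upstream of the cloning region, which insulate the insert from read-through transcription, a T7 promoter lying just outside attL2, and small lacI and lacZα remnants with no functional role. Two full-length sequence records are provided, one from the depositor and one from repository sequencing. They have the same length and the same set of features and differ only in their numbering start point.

The payload lies between the attL1 and attL2 recombination sites. It begins with an EGFP coding sequence immediately after attL1. According to the catalogue, EGFP is part of an N-terminal eGFP-FLAG-HA tag fused to the maize (Zea mays) MLKP1 coding sequence, carrying a deletion of the terminal four amino acid residues. The FLAG, HA and MLKP1 portions are not individually annotated, but they presumably occupy the roughly 1 kb unannotated stretch between EGFP and attL2. No plant or other eukaryotic promoter is present in the entry clone. Expression requires an LR Clonase reaction to move the fusion cassette into a destination vector that supplies the promoter and terminator.

The stated purpose is expression of a fluorescently tagged plant LINC (nuclear envelope) complex protein for cell biology. The record does not spell out the rationale for the four-residue truncation, but such a mutant would typically be compared with a full-length version in localisation studies.
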