Addgene plasmid #130844: MLKP1del4ec
Purpose: Expression of plant LINC fluorescent fusion protein for cell biology
Depositing lab: Hank Bass. Depositing organization: Florida State University, Tallahassee. Publication: Identification and characterization of genes encoding the nuclear envelope LINC complex in the monocot species Zea mays. Gumber HK, McKenna JF, Estrada AL, Tolmie AF, Graumann K, Bass HW. J Cell Sci. 2019 Feb 11;132(3). pii: jcs.221390. doi: 10.1242/jcs.221390. PubMed 30659121.
Backbone
  Vector backbone: pDONR221
  Vector type: Gateway entry vector
Growth in bacteria
  Bacterial resistance: Kanamycin, 50 μg/mL
  Growth temperature: 37°C
  Growth strain: DH5alpha
  Copy number: High Copy
Gene/Insert
  Gene/Insert name: MLKP1
  Species: Zea mays (maize)
  Mutation: Deletion of terminal four amino acid residues
  Tag / fusion protein: eGFP-FLAG-HA (N terminal on insert)
  Cloning method: Unknown
  Sequencing primers: 5′ GTAAAACGACGGCCAGT; 3′ AACAGCTATGACCATG
Terms and licenses: Academic/Nonprofit Terms; Industry Terms
How to cite: MLKP1del4ec was a gift from Hank Bass (Addgene plasmid # 130844 ; http://n2t.net/addgene:130844 ; RRID:Addgene_130844)
